Addgene plasmid #73266: mHDAC7-Unspliced (23-938) pEF6-V5 (MJS_017)
Purpose: Expression of mouse HDAC7-U (23-938) in mammalian cells (V5 tag)
Depositing lab: Matthew Sweet. Depositing organization: University of Queensland, Institute for Molecular Bioscience. Publication: Histone deacetylase 7 promotes Toll-like receptor 4-dependent proinflammatory gene expression in macrophages. Shakespear MR, Hohenhaus DM, Kelly GM, Kamal NA, Gupta P, Labzin LI, Schroder K, Garceau V, Barbero S, Iyer A, Hume DA, Reid RC, Irvine KM, Fairlie DP, Sweet MJ. J Biol Chem. 2013 Aug 30;288(35):25362-74. doi: 10.1074/jbc.M113.496281. Epub 2013 Jul 12. PubMed 23853092.
Backbone
  Vector backbone: pEF6/V5-His
  Backbone manufacturer: Invitrogen
  Backbone size w/o insert (bp): 5840
  Total vector size (bp): 8592
  Vector type: Mammalian Expression
  Selectable markers: Blasticidin
Growth in bacteria
  Bacterial resistance: Ampicillin, 100 μg/mL
  Growth temperature: 37°C
  Growth strain: DH5alpha
  Copy number: Unknown
Gene/Insert
  Gene/Insert name: HDAC7
  Species: M. musculus (mouse)
  Insert size (bp): 2752
  GenBank ID: NM_001204278.1
  Entrez Gene: Hdac7 (a.k.a. 5830434K02Rik, HD7, HD7a, Hdac7a, mFLJ00062)
  Tag / fusion protein: His/V5 (C terminal on backbone)
  Cloning method: TOPO Cloning
  Sequencing primers: 5′ TAATACGACTCACTATAGGG; 3′ TAGAAGGCACAGTCGAGG
Terms and licenses: Academic/Nonprofit Terms; Industry Terms: Not Available to Industry
How to cite: mHDAC7-Unspliced (23-938) pEF6-V5 (MJS_017) was a gift from Matthew Sweet (Addgene plasmid # 73266 ; http://n2t.net/addgene:73266 ; RRID:Addgene_73266)
