[The description below was written by a language model from this plasmid's Addgene catalogue record and pLannotate feature annotations shown in this document.]
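Description:
mHDAC7-Unspliced (23-938) pEF6-V5 (MJS_017) is a mammalian expression plasmid built on the Invitrogen pEF6/V5-His backbone, with a total size of 8,592 bp. It carries a roughly 2.75 kb mouse Hdac7 coding sequence inserted by TOPO cloning. The name and stated purpose indicate that it encodes residues 23–938 of the "unspliced" HDAC7-U isoform. HDAC7 is a histone deacetylase involved in transcriptional repression, including of MEF2 family factors.

Because the circular sequence is numbered from the insert, the human EF-1α promoter annotated near the end of the record lies directly upstream of the Hdac7 open reading frame and provides strong constitutive transcription. A T7 promoter sits between the two and also serves as a sequencing primer site. Downstream of the insert is a V5 epitope, followed by the bovine growth hormone polyadenylation signal. The catalogue lists a C-terminal His/V5 tag from the backbone, although only the V5 portion is annotated in the feature table.

A second cassette places the blasticidin S deaminase gene under tandem SV40 early and bacterial EM7 promoters with an SV40 poly(A) signal. This arrangement allows blasticidin selection of transfected mammalian cells and also supports expression of the marker in E. coli. In bacteria the plasmid is maintained through a high-copy ColE1/pUC-type origin and ampicillin resistance, and an f1 origin is also present. The short bleomycin-resistance, lacI, CMV enhancer and small t antigen fragments in the table appear to be backbone remnants or partial annotation matches rather than functional elements.

The construct is intended for expressing V5-tagged mouse HDAC7-U in mammalian cells. The associated study examined HDAC7 in Toll-like receptor 4-dependent proinflammatory gene expression in macrophages.
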