Features (pLannotate 1.2.2; 23 found; start..end, strand, type, name):
      4..2751    +  CDS            Hdac7: HDAC7_MOUSE - Also known as Hdac7a. Experimental evidence at protein level: Swiss-Prot protein existence level 1. Responsible for the deacetylation of lysine residues on the N-terminal part of the core histones (H2A, H2B, H3 and H4). Histone deacetylation gives a tag for epigenetic repression and plays an important role in transcriptional regulation, cell cycle progression and developmental events. Histone deacetylases act via the formation of large multiprotein complexes. Involved in muscle maturation by repressing transcription of myocyte enhancer factors such as MEF2A, MEF2B and MEF2C. Duri
   2818..2859    +  CDS            V5 tag: epitope tag from simian virus 5
   2915..3139    +  polyA_signal   bGH poly(A) signal: bovine growth hormone polyadenylation signal
   3143..3164    +  promoter       SV40 promoter (fragment): SV40 enhancer and early promoter
   3185..3613    +  rep_origin     f1 ori (sequence partly withheld): f1 bacteriophage origin of replication; arrow indicates direction of (+) strand synthesis
   3627..3957    +  promoter       SV40 promoter: SV40 enhancer and early promoter
   4005..4052    +  promoter       EM7 promoter: synthetic bacterial promoter&nbsp
   4071..4469    +  CDS            BSD: blasticidin S deaminase; Aspergillus terreus BSD; confers resistance to blasticidin
   4470..4497    +  CDS            BleoR (fragment): antibiotic-binding protein; Sh ble from Streptoalloteichus hindustanus; confers resistance to bleomycin, phleomycin, and Zeocin™
   4507..4632    +  CDS            ble (fragment): BLE_KLEPN - Experimental evidence at protein level: Swiss-Prot protein existence level 1. Binding protein with a strong affinity to the bleomycin family of antibiotics. Binds to CL990; an antimitotic-antibiotic compound. From Klebsiella pneumoniae.
   4627..4748    +  polyA_signal   SV40 poly(A) signal: SV40 polyadenylation signal
   4821..4837    -  protein_bind   lac operator: The lac repressor binds to the lac operator to inhibit transcription in E. coli. This inhibition can be relieved by adding lactose or isopropyl-β-D-thiogalactopyranoside (IPTG). lac repressor encoded by lacI
   4845..4875    -  promoter       lac promoter: promoter for the E. coli lac operon
   4890..4911    -  protein_bind   CAP binding site: CAP binding activates transcription in the presence of cAMP. E. coli catabolite activator protein
   4924..5016    -  CDS            lacI (fragment): lac repressor; lacI; The lac repressor binds to the lac operator to inhibit transcription in E. coli. This inhibition can be relieved by adding lactose or isopropyl-β-D-thiogalactopyranoside (IPTG).
   5199..5787    -  rep_origin     ori: high-copy-number ColE1/pMB1/pBR322/pUC origin of replication
   5958..6818    -  CDS            AmpR: β-lactamase; bla; confers resistance to ampicillin, carbenicillin, and related antibiotics
   6819..6923    -  promoter       AmpR promoter: bla
   6990..7034    -  misc_feature   bom (fragment): basis of mobility region from pBR322
   7189..7207    +  enhancer       CMV enhancer (fragment): human cytomegalovirus immediate early enhancer
   7232..7301    +  CDS            small t antigen (fragment): SV40 (simian virus 40) small t antigen
   7307..8485    +  promoter       EF-1α promoter: strong constitutive promoter for human elongation factor EF-1α
   8502..8520    +  promoter       T7 promoter: promoter for bacteriophage T7 RNA polymerase
>Addgene plasmid #73266 | mHDAC7-Unspliced (23-938) pEF6-V5 (MJS_017) | depositor full sequence | sequence record 134943 | mHDAC7-Unspliced (23-938) pEF6-V5 (MJS_017) sequence 8592 bps
ACCATGGACCTGCGGGTGGGCCAGCGGCCCACGGTGGAGCCCCCACCAGAGCCTGCGCTGCTGACCCTGC
AACACCCCCAACGCCTGCACCGCCATCTCTTCCTGGCAGGCTTACACCAGCAACAGCGCTCAGCCGAGCC
CATGAGGCTCTCCATGGACCCACCAATGCCGGAGCTGCAGGGGGGACAGCAGGAGCAAGAACTTCGGCAA
CTTCTCAATAAAGACAAGAGCAAGCGAAGTGCCGTAGCCAGCAGTGTGGTCAAGCAGAAGCTGGCTGAAG
TGATCCTGAAGAAACAGCAGGCAGCCCTTGAGAGAACAGTCCATCCCAGCAGCCCCAGTATTCCCTACAG
AACTCTTGAGCCCTTGGACACAGAGGGTGCTGCCCGCTCCGTGCTTAGCAGCTTCCTGCCTCCTGTTCCC
AGCCTGCCCACTGAACCCCCGGAACACTTTCCCTTGCGTAAAACAGTGTCTGAACCCAACCTGAAGTTGC
GCTACAAACCCAAGAAATCCCTGGAGAGACGCAAGAATCCCCTGCTCAGGAAGGAGAGTGCCCCGCCCAG
CCTTCGGAGGAGGCCTGCCGAGACCCTTGGAGATTCCTCCCCCAGTAGTAGCAGCACACCCGCGTCAGGG
TGCAGCTCCCCTAATGACAGCGAGCATGGCCCTAACCCTGCCCTAGGCTCAGAGGCTGATGGTGACCGCA
GGACCCATTCAACTTTAGGCCCTCGGGGTCCTGTACTGGGGAACCCCCATGCTCCCCTCTTCCTGCACCA
CGGTCTGGAGCCAGAGGCTGGGGGCACCTTACCCTCTCGCCTGCAACCCATTCTCCTGCTGGACCCCTCA
GTCTCTCATGCCCCACTGTGGACTGTGCCTGGCCTTGGGCCCTTGCCCTTCCACTTTGCCCAGCCCTTAC
TGACCACCGAGCGGCTCTCTGGGTCAGGCCTCCATCGACCACTTAACCGGACCCGCTCAGAGCCCCTGCC
CCCCAGCGCCACAGCCTCCCCTCTGCTGGCCCCCCTGCAGCCCCGCCAGGATCGGCTCAAACCTCACGTC
CAGCTGATCAAGCCAGCCATCTCCCCTCCCCAGAGGCCTGCCAAGCCCAGTGAGAAGCCCCGACTGCGAC
AGATACCCTCGGCTGAGGACCTAGAGACAGATGGTGGGGGAGTGGGACCTATGGCGAATGATGGCCTGGA
ACATAGGGAGTCAGGCCGTGGGCCTCCTGAGGGCAGAGGCTCCATTTCTCTGCAGCAGCACCAACAGGTG
CCACCCTGGGAGCAGCAGCATCTAGCCGGGCGGCTCTCTCAGGGAAGCCCCGGGGACTCCGTGCTGATAC
CTCTGGCCCAGGTTGGACACCGGCCCCTGTCCAGAACCCAGTCTTCCCCAGCAGCACCTGTCTCCATGCT
GAGCCCAGAGCCCACCTGTCAGACCCAAGTCCTCAACAGCTCAGAGACACCTGCTACAGGGCTGGTCTAT
GACTCGGTGATGCTGAAACACCAATGTTCCTGTGGAGACAACAGCAAGCATCCCGAGCATGCAGGCCGCA
TCCAGAGCATCTGGTCCCGGCTGCAGGAACGGGGTCTCCGCAGCCAGTGTGAGTGTCTCCGAGGCCGAAA
GGCTTCCCTAGAGGAGCTGCAGTCAGTCCACTCTGAACGGCACGTGCTCCTCTACGGCACGAACCCACTC
AGCCGCCTCAAACTGGATAACGGGAAGCTTACAGGACTCCTGGCACAGCGGACGTTTGTGATGCTACCCT
GTGGCGGGGTTGGGGTCGATACTGACACCATCTGGAACGAGCTGCATTCCTCCAATGCAGCCCGCTGGGC
TGCGGGCAGCGTCACCGACCTTGCCTTCAAAGTAGCTTCCCGAGAGCTGAAGAACGGCTTTGCTGTGGTG
CGACCCCCGGGACACCATGCAGATCATTCTACAGCCATGGGCTTCTGCTTCTTCAACTCCGTGGCCATCG
CCTGCCGACAGCTACAGCAACACGGCAAAGCCAGCAAGATCCTCATTGTTGACTGGGATGTTCACCATGG
CAACGGCACACAGCAGACTTTCTACCAGGACCCCAGTGTGCTCTACATTTCCCTTCATCGTCATGACGAC
GGCAACTTCTTCCCAGGCAGTGGGGCCGTGGATGAGGTGGGAACTGGCAGTGGCGAGGGCTTCAATGTCA
ACGTGGCTTGGGCTGGGGGCTTGGATCCACCCATGGGGGATCCTGAGTACCTGGCTGCTTTCAGGATAGT
GGTGATGCCCATTGCCCGAGAGTTTGCTCCAGACCTGGTCCTGGTGTCTGCTGGGTTTGATGCTGCGGAG
GGTCACCCAGCCCCACTGGGTGGCTACCATGTTTCTGCCAAATGTTTTGGGTACATGACGCAGCAGTTGA
TGAACTTGGCAGGAGGCGCCGTGGTGTTGGCCTTAGAGGGTGGACATGACCTCACGGCCATCTGTGATGC
CTCGGAGGCCTGTGTAGCTGCTCTTCTGGGCAACAAGGTGGACCCCCTTTCAGAAGAAAGCTGGAAACAG
AAACCCAACCTCAGTGCCATCCGCTCGCTGGAAGCTGTGGTCAGGGTGCACAGGAAATACTGGGGCTGCA
TGCAGCGCTTGGCCTCCTGTCCAGACTCCTGGCTACCCAGAGTGCCGGGAGCTGATGCAGAAGTGGAAGC
CGTGACCGCGCTGGCATCCCTTTCTGTGGGCATCCTGGCTGAAGACAGGCCCTCGGAGCGGCTGGTGGAA
GAGGAAGAACCCATGAACCTCAAGGGCAATTCTGCAGATATCCAGCACAGTGGCGGCCGCTCGAGTCTAG
AGGGCCCGCGGTTCGAAGGTAAGCCTATCCCTAACCCTCTCCTCGGTCTCGATTCTACGCGTACCGGTCA
TCATCACCATCACCATTGAGTTTAAACCCGCTGATCAGCCTCGACTGTGCCTTCTAGTTGCCAGCCATCT
GTTGTTTGCCCCTCCCCCGTGCCTTCCTTGACCCTGGAAGGTGCCACTCCCACTGTCCTTTCCTAATAAA
ATGAGGAAATTGCATCGCATTGTCTGAGTAGGTGTCATTCTATTCTGGGGGGTGGGGTGGGGCAGGACAG
CAAGGGGGAGGATTGGGAAGACAATAGCAGGCATGCTGGGGATGCGGTGGGCTCTATGGCTTCTGAGGCG
GAAAGAACCAGCTGGGGCTCTAGGGGGTATCCCC
[124 nt withheld, positions 3185-3308]
C
[32 nt withheld, positions 3310-3341]
CA
[57 nt withheld, positions 3344-3400]
A
[49 nt withheld, positions 3402-3450]
CCTTTGACGTTGGAGTCCACGTTCTTT
[37 nt withheld, positions 3478-3514]
ACCCTATCTCGGTCTATTCTTTTGATTTATAAGGGATTTTGGGGATTTCGGCCTATTGGTTAAAAAATGA
GCTGATTTAACAAAAATTTAACGCGAATTAATTCTGTGGAATGTGTGTCAGTTAGGGTGTGGAAAGTCCC
CAGGCTCCCCAGGCAGGCAGAAGTATGCAAAGCATGCATCTCAATTAGTCAGCAACCAGGTGTGGAAAGT
CCCCAGGCTCCCCAGCAGGCAGAAGTATGCAAAGCATGCATCTCAATTAGTCAGCAACCATAGTCCCGCC
CCTAACTCCGCCCATCCCGCCCCTAACTCCGCCCAGTTCCGCCCATTCTCCGCCCCATGGCTGACTAATT
TTTTTTATTTATGCAGAGGCCGAGGCCGCCTCTGCCTCTGAGCTATTCCAGAAGTAGTGAGGAGGCTTTT
TTGGAGGCCTAGGCTTTTGCAAAAAGCTCCCGGGAGCTTGTATATCCATTTTCGGATCTGATCAGCACGT
GTTGACAATTAATCATCGGCATAGTATATCGGCATAGTATAATACGACAAGGTGAGGAACTAAACCATGG
CCAAGCCTTTGTCTCAAGAAGAATCCACCCTCATTGAAAGAGCAACGGCTACAATCAACAGCATCCCCAT
CTCTGAAGACTACAGCGTCGCCAGCGCAGCTCTCTCTAGCGACGGCCGCATCTTCACTGGTGTCAATGTA
TATCATTTTACTGGGGGACCTTGTGCAGAACTCGTGGTGCTGGGCACTGCTGCTGCTGCGGCAGCTGGCA
ACCTGACTTGTATCGTCGCGATCGGAAATGAGAACAGGGGCATCTTGAGCCCCTGCGGACGGTGTCGACA
GGTGCTTCTCGATCTGCATCCTGGGATCAAAGCGATAGTGAAGGACAGTGATGGACAGCCGACGGCAGTT
GGGATTCGTGAATTGCTGCCCTCTGGTTATGTGTGGGAGGGCTAAGCACTTCGTGGCCGAGGAGCAGGAC
TGACACGTGCTACGAGATTTCGATTCCACCGCCGCCTTCTATGAAAGGTTGGGCTTCGGAATCGTTTTCC
GGGACGCCGGCTGGATGATCCTCCAGCGCGGGGATCTCATGCTGGAGTTCTTCGCCCACCCCAACTTGTT
TATTGCAGCTTATAATGGTTACAAATAAAGCAATAGCATCACAAATTTCACAAATAAAGCATTTTTTTCA
CTGCATTCTAGTTGTGGTTTGTCCAAACTCATCAATGTATCTTATCATGTCTGTATACCGTCGACCTCTA
GCTAGAGCTTGGCGTAATCATGGTCATAGCTGTTTCCTGTGTGAAATTGTTATCCGCTCACAATTCCACA
CAACATACGAGCCGGAAGCATAAAGTGTAAAGCCTGGGGTGCCTAATGAGTGAGCTAACTCACATTAATT
GCGTTGCGCTCACTGCCCGCTTTCCAGTCGGGAAACCTGTCGTGCCAGCTGCATTAATGAATCGGCCAAC
GCGCGGGGAGAGGCGGTTTGCGTATTGGGCGCTCTTCCGCTTCCTCGCTCACTGACTCGCTGCGCTCGGT
CGTTCGGCTGCGGCGAGCGGTATCAGCTCACTCAAAGGCGGTAATACGGTTATCCACAGAATCAGGGGAT
AACGCAGGAAAGAACATGTGAGCAAAAGGCCAGCAAAAGGCCAGGAACCGTAAAAAGGCCGCGTTGCTGG
CGTTTTTCCATAGGCTCCGCCCCCCTGACGAGCATCACAAAAATCGACGCTCAAGTCAGAGGTGGCGAAA
CCCGACAGGACTATAAAGATACCAGGCGTTTCCCCCTGGAAGCTCCCTCGTGCGCTCTCCTGTTCCGACC
CTGCCGCTTACCGGATACCTGTCCGCCTTTCTCCCTTCGGGAAGCGTGGCGCTTTCTCAATGCTCACGCT
GTAGGTATCTCAGTTCGGTGTAGGTCGTTCGCTCCAAGCTGGGCTGTGTGCACGAACCCCCCGTTCAGCC
CGACCGCTGCGCCTTATCCGGTAACTATCGTCTTGAGTCCAACCCGGTAAGACACGACTTATCGCCACTG
GCAGCAGCCACTGGTAACAGGATTAGCAGAGCGAGGTATGTAGGCGGTGCTACAGAGTTCTTGAAGTGGT
GGCCTAACTACGGCTACACTAGAAGGACAGTATTTGGTATCTGCGCTCTGCTGAAGCCAGTTACCTTCGG
AAAAAGAGTTGGTAGCTCTTGATCCGGCAAACAAACCACCGCTGGTAGCGGTGGTTTTTTTGTTTGCAAG
CAGCAGATTACGCGCAGAAAAAAAGGATCTCAAGAAGATCCTTTGATCTTTTCTACGGGGTCTGACGCTC
AGTGGAACGAAAACTCACGTTAAGGGATTTTGGTCATGAGATTATCAAAAAGGATCTTCACCTAGATCCT
TTTAAATTAAAAATGAAGTTTTAAATCAATCTAAAGTATATATGAGTAAACTTGGTCTGACAGTTACCAA
TGCTTAATCAGTGAGGCACCTATCTCAGCGATCTGTCTATTTCGTTCATCCATAGTTGCCTGACTCCCCG
TCGTGTAGATAACTACGATACGGGAGGGCTTACCATCTGGCCCCAGTGCTGCAATGATACCGCGAGACCC
ACGCTCACCGGCTCCAGATTTATCAGCAATAAACCAGCCAGCCGGAAGGGCCGAGCGCAGAAGTGGTCCT
GCAACTTTATCCGCCTCCATCCAGTCTATTAATTGTTGCCGGGAAGCTAGAGTAAGTAGTTCGCCAGTTA
ATAGTTTGCGCAACGTTGTTGCCATTGCTACAGGCATCGTGGTGTCACGCTCGTCGTTTGGTATGGCTTC
ATTCAGCTCCGGTTCCCAACGATCAAGGCGAGTTACATGATCCCCCATGTTGTGCAAAAAAGCGGTTAGC
TCCTTCGGTCCTCCGATCGTTGTCAGAAGTAAGTTGGCCGCAGTGTTATCACTCATGGTTATGGCAGCAC
TGCATAATTCTCTTACTGTCATGCCATCCGTAAGATGCTTTTCTGTGACTGGTGAGTACTCAACCAAGTC
ATTCTGAGAATAGTGTATGCGGCGACCGAGTTGCTCTTGCCCGGCGTCAATACGGGATAATACCGCGCCA
CATAGCAGAACTTTAAAAGTGCTCATCATTGGAAAACGTTCTTCGGGGCGAAAACTCTCAAGGATCTTAC
CGCTGTTGAGATCCAGTTCGATGTAACCCACTCGTGCACCCAACTGATCTTCAGCATCTTTTACTTTCAC
CAGCGTTTCTGGGTGAGCAAAAACAGGAAGGCAAAATGCCGCAAAAAAGGGAATAAGGGCGACACGGAAA
TGTTGAATACTCATACTCTTCCTTTTTCAATATTATTGAAGCATTTATCAGGGTTATTGTCTCATGAGCG
GATACATATTTGAATGTATTTAGAAAAATAAACAAATAGGGGTTCCGCGCACATTTCCCCGAAAAGTGCC
ACCTGACGTCGACGGATCGGGAGATCTCCCGATCCCCTATGGTCGACTCTCAGTACAATCTGCTCTGATG
CCGCATAGTTAAGCCAGTATCTGCTCCCTGCTTGTGTGTTGGAGGTCGCTGAGTAGTGCGCGAGCAAAAT
TTAAGCTACAACAAGGCAAGGCTTGACCGACAATTGCATGAAGAATCTGCTTAGGGTTAGGCGTTTTGCG
CTGCTTCGCGATGTACGGGCCAGATATACGCGTTGACATTGATTATTGACTAGGCTTTTGCAAAAAGCTT
TGCAAAGATGGATAAAGTTTTAAACAGAGAGGAATCTTTGCAGCTAATGGACCTTCTAGGTCTTGAAAGG
AGTGCCTCGTGAGGCTCCGGTGCCCGTCAGTGGGCAGAGCGCACATCGCCCACAGTCCCCGAGAAGTTGG
GGGGAGGGGTCGGCAATTGAACCGGTGCCTAGAGAAGGTGGCGCGGGGTAAACTGGGAAAGTGATGTCGT
GTACTGGCTCCGCCTTTTTCCCGAGGGTGGGGGAGAACCGTATATAAGTGCAGTAGTCGCCGTGAACGTT
CTTTTTCGCAACGGGTTTGCCGCCAGAACACAGGTAAGTGCCGTGTGTGGTTCCCGCGGGCCTGGCCTCT
TTACGGGTTATGGCCCTTGCGTGCCTTGAATTACTTCCACCTGGCTGCAGTACGTGATTCTTGATCCCGA
GCTTCGGGTTGGAAGTGGGTGGGAGAGTTCGAGGCCTTGCGCTTAAGGAGCCCCTTCGCCTCGTGCTTGA
GTTGAGGCCTGGCCTGGGCGCTGGGGCCGCCGCGTGCGAATCTGGTGGCACCTTCGCGCCTGTCTCGCTG
CTTTCGATAAGTCTCTAGCCATTTAAAATTTTTGATGACCTGCTGCGACGCTTTTTTTCTGGCAAGATAG
TCTTGTAAATGCGGGCCAAGATCTGCACACTGGTATTTCGGTTTTTGGGGCCGCGGGCGGCGACGGGGCC
CGTGCGTCCCAGCGCACATGTTCGGCGAGGCGGGGCCTGCGAGCGCGGCCACCGAGAATCGGACGGGGGT
AGTCTCAAGCTGGCCGGCCTGCTCTGGTGCCTGGCCTCGCGCCGCCGTGTATCGCCCCGCCCTGGGCGGC
AAGGCTGGCCCGGTCGGCACCAGTTGCGTGAGCGGAAAGATGGCCGCTTCCCGGCCCTGCTGCAGGGAGC
TCAAAATGGAGGACGCGGCGCTCGGGAGAGCGGGCGGGTGAGTCACCCACACAAAGGAAAAGGGCCTTTC
CGTCCTCAGCCGTCGCTTCATGTGACTCCACGGAGTACCGGGCGCCGTCCAGGCACCTCGATTAGTTCTC
GAGCTTTTGGAGTACGTCGTCTTTAGGTTGGGGGGAGGGGTTTTATGCGATGGAGTTTCCCCACACTGAG
TGGGTGGAGACTGAAGTTAGGCCAGCTTGGCACTTGATGTAATTCTCCTTGGAATTTGCCCTTTTTGAGT
TTGGATCTTGGTTCATTCTCAAGCCTCAGACAGTGGTTCAAAGTTTTTTTCTTCCATTTCAGGTGTCGTG
AGGAATTAGCTTGGTACTAATACGACTCACTATAGGGAGACCCAAGCTGGCTAGGTAAGCTTGGTACCGA
GCTCGGATCCACTAGTCCAGTGTGGTGGAATTGCCCTT
