>Addgene plasmid #73266 | mHDAC7-Unspliced (23-938) pEF6-V5 (MJS_017) | depositor partial sequence | sequence record 134942 | Insert
ACCATGGACCTGCGGGTGGGCCAGCGGCCCACGGTGGAGCCCCCACCAGAGCCTGCGCTGCTGACCCTGC
AACACCCCCAACGCCTGCACCGCCATCTCTTCCTGGCAGGCTTACACCAGCAACAGCGCTCAGCCGAGCC
CATGAGGCTCTCCATGGACCCACCAATGCCGGAGCTGCAGGGGGGACAGCAGGAGCAAGAACTTCGGCAA
CTTCTCAATAAAGACAAGAGCAAGCGAAGTGCCGTAGCCAGCAGTGTGGTCAAGCAGAAGCTGGCTGAAG
TGATCCTGAAGAAACAGCAGGCAGCCCTTGAGAGAACAGTCCATCCCAGCAGCCCCAGTATTCCCTACAG
AACTCTTGAGCCCTTGGACACAGAGGGTGCTGCCCGCTCCGTGCTTAGCAGCTTCCTGCCTCCTGTTCCC
AGCCTGCCCACTGAACCCCCGGAACACTTTCCCTTGCGTAAAACAGTGTCTGAACCCAACCTGAAGTTGC
GCTACAAACCCAAGAAATCCCTGGAGAGACGCAAGAATCCCCTGCTCAGGAAGGAGAGTGCCCCGCCCAG
CCTTCGGAGGAGGCCTGCCGAGACCCTTGGAGATTCCTCCCCCAGTAGTAGCAGCACACCCGCGTCAGGG
TGCAGCTCCCCTAATGACAGCGAGCATGGCCCTAACCCTGCCCTAGGCTCAGAGGCTGATGGTGACCGCA
GGACCCATTCAACTTTAGGCCCTCGGGGTCCTGTACTGGGGAACCCCCATGCTCCCCTCTTCCTGCACCA
CGGTCTGGAGCCAGAGGCTGGGGGCACCTTACCCTCTCGCCTGCAACCCATTCTCCTGCTGGACCCCTCA
GTCTCTCATGCCCCACTGTGGACTGTGCCTGGCCTTGGGCCCTTGCCCTTCCACTTTGCCCAGCCCTTAC
TGACCACCGAGCGGCTCTCTGGGTCAGGCCTCCATCGACCACTTAACCGGACCCGCTCAGAGCCCCTGCC
CCCCAGCGCCACAGCCTCCCCTCTGCTGGCCCCCCTGCAGCCCCGCCAGGATCGGCTCAAACCTCACGTC
CAGCTGATCAAGCCAGCCATCTCCCCTCCCCAGAGGCCTGCCAAGCCCAGTGAGAAGCCCCGACTGCGAC
AGATACCCTCGGCTGAGGACCTAGAGACAGATGGTGGGGGAGTGGGACCTATGGCGAATGATGGCCTGGA
ACATAGGGAGTCAGGCCGTGGGCCTCCTGAGGGCAGAGGCTCCATTTCTCTGCAGCAGCACCAACAGGTG
CCACCCTGGGAGCAGCAGCATCTAGCCGGGCGGCTCTCTCAGGGAAGCCCCGGGGACTCCGTGCTGATAC
CTCTGGCCCAGGTTGGACACCGGCCCCTGTCCAGAACCCAGTCTTCCCCAGCAGCACCTGTCTCCATGCT
GAGCCCAGAGCCCACCTGTCAGACCCAAGTCCTCAACAGCTCAGAGACACCTGCTACAGGGCTGGTCTAT
GACTCGGTGATGCTGAAACACCAATGTTCCTGTGGAGACAACAGCAAGCATCCCGAGCATGCAGGCCGCA
TCCAGAGCATCTGGTCCCGGCTGCAGGAACGGGGTCTCCGCAGCCAGTGTGAGTGTCTCCGAGGCCGAAA
GGCTTCCCTAGAGGAGCTGCAGTCAGTCCACTCTGAACGGCACGTGCTCCTCTACGGCACGAACCCACTC
AGCCGCCTCAAACTGGATAACGGGAAGCTTACAGGACTCCTGGCACAGCGGACGTTTGTGATGCTACCCT
GTGGCGGGGTTGGGGTCGATACTGACACCATCTGGAACGAGCTGCATTCCTCCAATGCAGCCCGCTGGGC
TGCGGGCAGCGTCACCGACCTTGCCTTCAAAGTAGCTTCCCGAGAGCTGAAGAACGGCTTTGCTGTGGTG
CGACCCCCGGGACACCATGCAGATCATTCTACAGCCATGGGCTTCTGCTTCTTCAACTCCGTGGCCATCG
CCTGCCGACAGCTACAGCAACACGGCAAAGCCAGCAAGATCCTCATTGTTGACTGGGATGTTCACCATGG
CAACGGCACACAGCAGACTTTCTACCAGGACCCCAGTGTGCTCTACATTTCCCTTCATCGTCATGACGAC
GGCAACTTCTTCCCAGGCAGTGGGGCCGTGGATGAGGTGGGAACTGGCAGTGGCGAGGGCTTCAATGTCA
ACGTGGCTTGGGCTGGGGGCTTGGATCCACCCATGGGGGATCCTGAGTACCTGGCTGCTTTCAGGATAGT
GGTGATGCCCATTGCCCGAGAGTTTGCTCCAGACCTGGTCCTGGTGTCTGCTGGGTTTGATGCTGCGGAG
GGTCACCCAGCCCCACTGGGTGGCTACCATGTTTCTGCCAAATGTTTTGGGTACATGACGCAGCAGTTGA
TGAACTTGGCAGGAGGCGCCGTGGTGTTGGCCTTAGAGGGTGGACATGACCTCACGGCCATCTGTGATGC
CTCGGAGGCCTGTGTAGCTGCTCTTCTGGGCAACAAGGTGGACCCCCTTTCAGAAGAAAGCTGGAAACAG
AAACCCAACCTCAGTGCCATCCGCTCGCTGGAAGCTGTGGTCAGGGTGCACAGGAAATACTGGGGCTGCA
TGCAGCGCTTGGCCTCCTGTCCAGACTCCTGGCTACCCAGAGTGCCGGGAGCTGATGCAGAAGTGGAAGC
CGTGACCGCGCTGGCATCCCTTTCTGTGGGCATCCTGGCTGAAGACAGGCCCTCGGAGCGGCTGGTGGAA
GAGGAAGAACCCATGAACCTCA
