>Addgene plasmid #73266 | mHDAC7-Unspliced (23-938) pEF6-V5 (MJS_017) | addgene partial sequence | sequence record 137293 | EF1a-F 5'-TCAAGCCTCAGACAGTGGTTC-3'
GCTTGGTACTAATACGACTCACTATAGGGAGACCCAAGCTGGCTAGGTAAGCTTGGTACCGAGCTCGGAT
CCACTAGTCCAGTGTGGTGGAATTGCCCTTACCATGGACCTGCGGGTGGGCCAGCGGCCCACGGTGGAGC
CCCCACCAGAGCCTGCGCTGCTGACCCTGCAACACCCCCAACGCCTGCACCGCCATCTCTTCCTGGCAGG
CTTACACCAGCAACAGCGCTCAGCCGAGCCCATGAGGCTCTCCATGGACCCACCAATGCCGGAGCTGCAG
GGGGGACAGCAGGAGCAAGAACTTCGGCAACTTCTCAATAAAGACAAGAGCAAGCGAAGTGCCGTAGCCA
GCAGTGTGGTCAAGCAGAAGCTGGCTGAAGTGATCCTGAAGAAACAGCAGGCAGCCCTTGAGAGAACAGT
CCATCCCAGCAGCCCCAGTATTCCCTACAGAACTCTTGAGCCCTTGGACACAGAGGGTGCTGCCCGCTCC
GTGCTTAGCAGCTTCCTGCCTCCTGTTCCCAGCCTGCCCACTGAACCCCCGGAACACTTTCCCTTGCGTA
AAACAGTGTCTGAACCCAACCTGAAGTTGCGCTACAAACCCAAGAAATCCCTGGAGAGACGCAAGAATCC
CCTGCTCAGGAAGGAGAGTGCCCCGCCCAGCCTTCGGAGGAGGCCTGCCGAGACCCTTGGAGATTCCTCC
CCCAGTAGTAGCAGCACACCCGCGTCAGGGTGCAGCTCCC
