>Addgene plasmid #73266 | mHDAC7-Unspliced (23-938) pEF6-V5 (MJS_017) | addgene partial sequence | sequence record 137345 | BGH-rev 5'-TAGAAGGCACAGTCGAGG-3'
GGTGATGATGACCGGTACGCGTAGAATCGAGACCGAGGAGAGGGTTAGGGATAGGCTTACCTTCGAACCG
CGGGCCCTCTAGACTCGAGCGGCCGCCACTGTGCTGGATATCTGCAGAATTGCCCTTGAGGTTCATGGGT
TCTTCCTCTTCCACCAGCCGCTCCGAGGGCCTGTCTTCAGCCAGGATGCCCACAGAAAGGGATGCCAGCG
CGGTCACGGCTTCCACTTCTGCATCAGCTCCCGGCACTCTGGGTAGCCAGGAGTCTGGACAGGAGGCCAA
GCGCTGCATGCAGCCCCAGTATTTCCTGTGCACCCTGACCACAGCTTCCAGCGAGCGGATGGCACTGAGG
TTGGGTTTCTGTTTCCAGCTTTCTTCTGAAAGGGGGTCCACCTTGTTGCCCAGAAGAGCAGCTACACAGG
CCTCCGAGGCATCACAGATGGCCGTGAGGTCATGTCCACCCTCTAAGGCCAACACCACGGCGCCTCCTGC
CAAGTTCATCAACTGCTGCGTCATGTACCCAAAACATTTGGCAGAAACATGGTAGCCACCCAGTGGGGCT
GGGTGACCCTCCGCAGCATCAAACCCAGCAGACACCAGGACCAGGTCTGGAGCAAACTCTCGGGCAATGG
GCATCACCACTATCCTGAAAGCAGCCAGGTACTCAGGATCCCCCATGGGTGGATCCAAGCCCCCAGCCCA
AGCCACGTTGACATTGAAGCCCTCGCCACTGCCAGTTCCCACCTCATCCACGGCCCCACTGCCTGGGAAG
AAGTTGCCGTCGTCATGACGATGAAGG
